>Addgene plasmid #152134 | pGBW-m4133354 | depositor full sequence | sequence record 295146 | Full Sequence
CACCATG
[918 nt withheld, positions 8-925]
GAAAACCTTTACTTTCAGTCGGGGAAACCTATACCCAATCCACTTCTCGGCTTAGATTCTACCTAAGCTA
GCTTGACTGACTGAGATACAGCGTACCTTCAGCTCACAGACATGATAAGATACATTGATGAGTTTGGACA
AACCACAACTAGAATGCAGTGAAAAAAATGCTTTATTTGTGAAATTTGTGATGCTATTGCTTTATTTGTA
ACCATTATAAGCTGCAATAAACAAGTTAACAACAACAATTGCATTCATTTTATGTTTCAGGTTCAGGGGG
AGGTGTGGGAGGTTTTTTAAAGCAAGTAAAACCTCTACAAATGTGGTATTGGCCCATCTCTATCGGTATC
GTAGCATAACCCCTTGGGGCCTCTAAACGGGTCTTGAGGGGTTTTTTGTGCCCCTCGGGCCGGATTGCTA
TCTACCGGCATTGGCGCAGAAAAAAATGCCTGATGCGACGCTGCGCGTCTTATACTCCCACATATGCCAG
ATTCAGCAACGGATACGGCTTCCCCAACTTGCCCACTTCCATACGTGTCCTCCTTACCAGAAATTTATCC
TTAAGGTCGTCAGCTATCCTGCAGGCGATCTCTCGATTTCGATCAAGACATTCCTTTAATGGTCTTTTCT
GGACACCACTAGGGGTCAGAAGTAGTTCATCAAACTTTCTTCCCTCCCTAATCTCATTGGTTACCTTGGG
CTATCGAAACTTAATTAACCAGTCAAGTCAGCTACTTGGCGAGATCGACTTGTCTGGGTTTCGACTACGC
TCAGAATTGCGTCAGTCAAGTTCGATCTGGTCCTTGCTATTGCACCCGTTCTCCGATTACGAGTTTCATT
TAAATCATGTGAGCAAAAGGCCAGCAAAAGGCCAGGAACCGTAAAAAGGCCGCGTTGCTGGCGTTTTTCC
ATAGGCTCCGCCCCCCTGACGAGCATCACAAAAATCGACGCTCAAGTCAGAGGTGGCGAAACCCGACAGG
ACTATAAAGATACCAGGCGTTTCCCCCTGGAAGCTCCCTCGTGCGCTCTCCTGTTCCGACCCTGCCGCTT
ACCGGATACCTGTCCGCCTTTCTCCCTTCGGGAAGCGTGGCGCTTTCTCATAGCTCACGCTGTAGGTATC
TCAGTTCGGTGTAGGTCGTTCGCTCCAAGCTGGGCTGTGTGCACGAACCCCCCGTTCAGCCCGACCGCTG
CGCCTTATCCGGTAACTATCGTCTTGAGTCCAACCCGGTAAGACACGACTTATCGCCACTGGCAGCAGCC
ACTGGTAACAGGATTAGCAGAGCGAGGTATGTAGGCGGTGCTACAGAGTTCTTGAAGTGGTGGCCTAACT
ACGGCTACACTAGAAGAACAGTATTTGGTATCTGCGCTCTGCTGAAGCCAGTTACCTTCGGAAAAAGAGT
TGGTAGCTCTTGATCCGGCAAACAAACCACCGCTGGTAGCGGTGGTTTTTTTGTTTGCAAGCAGCAGATT
ACGCGCAGAAAAAAAGGATCTCAAGAAGATCCTTTGATCTTTTCTACGGGGTCTGACGCTCAGTGGAACG
AAAACTCACGTTAAGGGATTTTGGTCATGAGATTATCAAAAAGGATCTTCACCTAGATCCTTTTAAATTA
AAAATGAAGTTTTAAATCAATCTAAAGTATATATGAGTAAACTTGGTCTGACAGTTACCAATGCTTAATC
AGTGAGGCACCTATCTCAGCGATCTGTCTATTTCGTTCATCCATAGTTGCATTTAAATTTCCGAACTCTC
CAAGGCCCTCGTCGGAAAATCTTCAAACCTTTCGTCCGATCCATCTTGCAGGCTACCTCTCGAACGAACT
ATCGCAAGTCTCTTGGCCGGCCTTGCGCCTTGGCTATTGCTTGGCAGCGCCTATCGCCAGGTATTACTCC
AATCCCGAATATCCGAGATCGGGATCACCCGAGAGAAGTTCAACCTACATCCTCAATCCCGATCTATCCG
AGATCCGAGGAATATCGAAATCGGGGCGCGCCTGGCCTCCGCGCCGGGTTTTGGCGCCTCCCGCGGGCGC
CCCCCTCGTCACGGCGAGCGCTGCCACGTCAGACGAAGGGCGCAGGAGCGTCCTGATCCTTCCGCCCGGA
CGCTCAGGACAGCGGCCCGCTGCTCATAAGACTCGGCCTTAGAACCCCAGTATCAGCAGAAGGACATTTT
AGGACGGGACTTGGGTGACTCTAGGGCACTGGTTTTCTTTCCAGAGAGCGGAACAGGCGAGGAAAAGTAG
TCCCTTCTCGGCGATTCTGCGGAGGGATCTCCGTGGGGCGGTGAACGCCGATGATTATATAAGGACGCGC
CGGGTGTGGCACAGCTAGTTCCGTCGCAGCCGGGATTTGGGTCGCGGTTCTTGTTTGTGGATCGCTGTGA
TCGTCACTTGGTGAGTAGCGGGCTGCTGGGCTGGCCGGGGCTTTCGTGGCCGCCGGGCCGCTCGGTGGGA
CGGAAGCGTGTGGAGAGACCGCCAAGGGCTGTAGTCTGGGTCCGCGAGCAAGGTTGCCCTGAACTGGGGG
TTGGGGGGAGCGCAGCAAAATGGCGGCTGTTCCCGAGTCTTGAATGGAAGACGCTTGTGAGGCGGGCTGT
GAGGTCGTTGAAACAAGGTGGGGGGCATGGTGGGCGGCAAGAACCCAAGGTCTTGAGCCCTTCGCTAATG
CGGGAAAGCTCTTATTCGGGTGAGATGGGCTGGGCACCATCTGGGGACCCTGACGTGAAGTTTGTCACTG
ACTGGAGAACTCGGTTTGTCGTCTGTTGCGGGGGCGGCAGTTATGGCGGTGCCGTTGGGCAGTGCACCCG
TACCTTTGGGAGCGCGCGCCCTCGTCGTGTCGTGACGTCACCCGTTCTGTTGGCTTATAATGCAGGGTGG
GGCCACCTGCCGGTAGGTGTGCGGTAGGCTTTTCTCCGTCGCAGGACGCAGGGTTCGGGCCTAGGGTAGG
CTCTCCTGAATCGACAGGCGCCGGACCTCTGGTGAGGGGAGGGATAAGTGAGGCGTCAGTTTCTTTGGTC
GGTTTTATGTACCTATCTTCTTAAGTAGCTGAAGCTCCGGTTTTGAACTATGCGCTCGGGGTTGGCGAGT
GTGTTTTGTGAAGTTTTTTAGGCACCTTTTGAAATGTAATCATTTGGGTCAATATGTAATTTTCAGTGTT
AGACTTGTAAATTGTCCGCTAAATTCTGGCCGTTTTTGGCTTTTTTGTTAGACAACATGACCGAGTACAA
GCCCACGGTGCGCCTCGCCACCCGCGACGACGTCCCCAGGGCCGTACGCACCCTCGCCGCCGCGTTCGCC
GACTACCCCGCCACGCGCCACACCGTCGATCCGGACCGCCACATCGAGCGGGTCACCGAGCTGCAAGAAC
TCTTCCTCACGCGCGTCGGGCTCGACATCGGCAAGGTGTGGGTCGCGGACGACGGCGCCGCGGTGGCGGT
CTGGACCACGCCGGAGAGCGTCGAAGCGGGGGCGGTGTTCGCCGAGATCGGCCCGCGCATGGCCGAGTTG
AGCGGTTCCCGGCTGGCCGCGCAGCAACAGATGGAGGGCCTCCTGGCGCCGCACCGGCCCAAGGAGCCCG
CGTGGTTCCTGGCCACCGTCGGCGTCTCGCCCGACCACCAGGGCAAGGGTCTGGGCAGCGCCGTCGTGCT
CCCCGGAGTGGAGGCCGCCGAGCGCGCCGGGGTGCCCGCCTTCCTGGAGACCTCCGCGCCCCGCAACCTC
CCCTTCTACGAGCGGCTCGGCTTCACCGTCACCGCCGACGTCGAGGTGCCCGAAGGACCGCGCACCTGGT
GCATGACCCGCAAGCCCGGTGCCTAGGCTAGTATGTAAGCCTAGTCTTAGATAATAAAATCGCTATCCAT
CGAAGATGGATGTGTGTTGGTTTTTTGTGTGTGTAACGCTAGGCGCGCCTGGTGTACCGAGAACGATCCT
CTCAGTGCGAGTCTCGACGATCCATATCGTTGCTTGGCAGTCAGCCAGTCGGAATCCAGCTTGGGACCCA
GGAAGTCCAATCGTCAGATATTGTACTCAAGCCTGGTCACGGCAGCGTACCGATCTGTTTAAACCTAGAT
ATTGATAGTCTGATCGGTCAACGTATAATCGAGTCCTAGCTTTTGCAAACATCTATCAAGAGACAGGATC
AGCAGGAGGCTTTCGCATGAGTATTCAACATTTCCGTGTCGCCCTTATTCCCTTTTTTGCGGCATTTTGC
CTTCCTGTTTTTGCTCACCCAGAAACGCTGGTGAAAGTAAAAGATGCTGAAGATCAGTTGGGTGCGCGAG
TGGGTTACATCGAACTGGATCTCAACAGCGGTAAGATCCTTGAGAGTTTTCGCCCCGAAGAACGCTTTCC
AATGATGAGCACTTTTAAAGTTCTGCTATGTGGCGCGGTATTATCCCGTATTGACGCCGGGCAAGAGCAA
CTCGGTCGCCGCATACACTATTCTCAGAATGACTTGGTTGAGTATTCACCAGTCACAGAAAAGCATCTTA
CGGATGGCATGACAGTAAGAGAATTATGCAGTGCTGCCATAACCATGAGTGATAACACTGCGGCCAACTT
ACTTCTGACAACGATTGGAGGACCGAAGGAGCTAACCGCTTTTTTGCACAACATGGGGGATCATGTAACT
CGCCTTGATCGTTGGGAACCGGAGCTGAATGAAGCCATACCAAACGACGAGCGTGACACCACGATGCCTG
TAGCAATGGCAACAACCTTGCGTAAACTATTAACTGGCGAACTACTTACTCTAGCTTCCCGGCAACAGTT
GATAGACTGGATGGAGGCGGATAAAGTTGCAGGACCACTTCTGCGCTCGGCCCTTCCGGCTGGCTGGTTT
ATTGCTGATAAATCTGGAGCCGGTGAGCGTGGGTCTCGCGGTATCATTGCAGCACTGGGGCCAGATGGTA
AGCCCTCCCGTATCGTAGTTATCTACACGACGGGGAGTCAGGCAACTATGGATGAACGAAATAGACAGAT
CGCTGAGATAGGTGCCTCACTGATTAAGCATTGGTAACCGATTCTAGGTGCATTGGCGCAGAAAAAAATG
CCTGATGCGACGCTGCGCGTCTTATACTCCCACATATGCCAGATTCAGCAACGGATACGGCTTCCCCAAC
TTGCCCACTTCCATACGTGTCCTCCTTACCAGAAATTTATCCTTAAGATCGTTTAAACTCGACTCTGGCT
CTATCGAATCTCCGTCGTTTCGAGCTTACGCGAACAGCCGTGGCGCTCATTTGCTCGTCGGGCATCGAAT
CTCGTCAGCTATCGTCAGCTTACCTTTTTGGCAGCGATCGCGGCTCCCGACATCTTGGACCATTAGCTCC
ACAGGTATCTTCTTCCCTCTAGTGGTCATAACAGCAGCTTCAGCTACCTCTCAATTCAAAAAACCCCTCA
AGACCCGTTTAGAGGCCCCAAGGGGTTATGCTATCAATCGTTGCGTTACACACACAAAAAACCAACACAC
ATCCATCTTCGATGGATAGCGATTTTATTATCTAACTGCTGATCGAGTGTAGCCAGATCTAGTAATCAAT
TACGGGGTCATTAGTTCATAGCCCATATATGGAGTTCCGCGTTACATAACTTACGGTAAATGGCCCGCCT
GGCTGACCGCCCAACGACCCCCGCCCATTGACGTCAATAATGACGTATGTTCCCATAGTAACGCCAATAG
GGACTTTCCATTGACGTCAATGGGTGGAGTATTTACGGTAAACTGCCCACTTGGCAGTACATCAAGTGTA
TCATATGCCAAGTACGCCCCCTATTGACGTCAATGACGGTAAATGGCCCGCCTGGCATTATGCCCAGTAC
ATGACCTTATGGGACTTTCCTACTTGGCAGTACATCTACGTATTAGTCATCGCTATTACCATGCTGATGC
GGTTTTGGCAGTACATCAATGGGCGTGGATAGCGGTTTGACTCACGGGGATTTCCAAGTCTCCACCCCAT
TGACGTCAATGGGAGTTTGTTTTGGCACCAAAATCAACGGGACTTTCCAAAATGTCGTAACAACTCCGCC
CCATTGACGCAAATGGGCGGTAGGCGTGTACGGTGGGAGGTCTATATAAGCAGAGCTGGTTTAGTGAACC
GTCAGATCAGATCTTTGTCGATCCTACCATCCACTCGACACACCCGCCAGCGGCCGC
Features (pLannotate 1.2.2; 19 found; start..end, strand, type, name):
   1041..1162    -  polyA_signal   SV40 poly(A) signal: SV40 polyadenylation signal
   1185..1254    -  CDS            large T antigen (fragment): large T antigen from SV40 (simian virus 40)
   1277..1323    +  terminator     T7 terminator: transcription terminator for bacteriophage T7 RNA polymerase
   1353..1489    +  terminator     rrnG terminator: transcription terminator from the E. coli ribosomal RNA rrnG operon (Albrechtsen et al., 1991)
   1534..1605    +  misc_feature   3' β-globin insulator: insulator downstream of the human β-globin locus (Farrell et al., 2002)
   1831..2419    -  rep_origin     ori: high-copy-number ColE1/pMB1/pBR322/pUC origin of replication
   2591..2655    -  CDS            bla(M) (fragment): β-lactamase lacking the signal sequence; bla(M); allows cytosolic expression of β-lactamase
   2919..4128    +  promoter       UbC promoter: human ubiquitin C promoter
   4132..4729    +  CDS            PuroR (fragment): puromycin N-acetyltransferase; pac from Streptomyces; confers resistance to puromycin
   4758..4806    +  polyA_signal   poly(A) signal: synthetic polyadenylation signal
   5072..5932    +  CDS            AmpR: β-lactamase; bla; confers resistance to ampicillin, carbenicillin, and related antibiotics
   5945..6081    +  terminator     rrnG terminator: transcription terminator from the E. coli ribosomal RNA rrnG operon (Albrechtsen et al., 1991)
   6226..6297    +  misc_feature   5' β-globin insulator: insulator upstream of the human β-globin locus (Farrell et al., 2002)
   6302..6348    -  terminator     T7 terminator: transcription terminator for bacteriophage T7 RNA polymerase
   6366..6414    -  polyA_signal   poly(A) signal: synthetic polyadenylation signal
   6495..6798    +  enhancer       CMV enhancer: human cytomegalovirus immediate early enhancer
   6871..6888    -  promoter       CMV promoter (fragment): human cytomegalovirus (CMV) immediate early promoter
   6951..7002    +  promoter       CMVd2 promoter: truncated human cytomegalovirus (CMV) immediate early promoter that yields moderately reduced expression relative to the full-length promoter
   7056..925     +  CDS            R1A_SARS2 (fragment) (across the origin) (sequence partly withheld): Experimental evidence at protein level: Swiss-Prot protein existence level 1. [Non-structural protein 10]: Plays a pivotal role in viral transcription by stimulating both nsp14 3'-5' exoribonuclease and nsp16 2'-O-methyltransferase activities. Therefore plays an essential role in viral mRNAs cap methylation. From Severe acute respiratory syndrome coronavirus 2 (2019-nCoV) (SARS-CoV-2).
