[The description below was written by a language model from this plasmid's Addgene catalogue record and pLannotate feature annotations shown in this document.]
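Description:
pGBW-m4133354 is a mammalian expression plasmid built on the pTwist_CMV_Puro_6 backbone that carries a codon-optimized coding sequence for the SARS-CoV-2 3C-like proteinase (nsp5, the main protease processed from the ORF1ab polyprotein). It is maintained in E. coli through a high-copy ColE1/pUC-type origin and an ampicillin resistance gene (β-lactamase). For selection in mammalian cells it contains a separate cassette in which the human ubiquitin C promoter drives puromycin N-acetyltransferase, followed by a synthetic polyadenylation signal.

The insert of roughly 0.9 kb sits downstream of the CMV immediate-early enhancer and promoter and is terminated by an SV40 polyadenylation signal. In the feature table it appears as a fragment matching the SARS-CoV-2 replicase polyprotein 1a that spans the sequence origin. The functional text attached to that automated hit refers to nsp10, but this is generic polyprotein annotation, and the catalogue identifies the insert as nsp5. According to the catalogue, the backbone adds a C-terminal TEV-cleavable V5 epitope tag, which allows antibody detection or pull-down and optional tag removal. These tag elements are not individually annotated in the feature table.

The plasmid units are flanked by bacterial transcription terminators (rrnG, T7), additional synthetic poly(A) signals and short β-globin insulator elements, which likely serve to limit read-through and interference between neighbouring cassettes. The construct is suited to transient expression of the viral protease in mammalian cells, or to puromycin selection of stable expressers, for example to study its activity, substrates, interactions or inhibition, though the record gives no purpose beyond mammalian expression.
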