Addgene plasmid #152134: pGBW-m4133354
Purpose: Mammalian expression plasmid for SARS-CoV-2 3C-like proteinase
Depositing lab: Ginkgo Bioworks & Benjie Chen. Depositing organization: Ginkgo Bioworks.
Backbone
  Vector backbone: pTwist_CMV_Puro_6
  Backbone size w/o insert (bp): 6080
  Vector type: Mammalian Expression
  Selectable markers: Puromycin
Growth in bacteria
  Bacterial resistance: Ampicillin, 100 μg/mL
  Growth temperature: 37°C
  Growth strain: DH5alpha
  Copy number: High Copy
Gene/Insert
  Gene/Insert name: SARS-CoV-2 3C-like proteinase (alt name: nsp5)
  Species: Severe acute respiratory syndrome coronavirus 2
  Insert size (bp): 917
  Mutation: codon optimized
  Entrez Gene: ORF1ab (a.k.a. GU280_gp01)
  Promoter: CMV
  Tag / fusion protein: Cleavable TEV;V5 (C terminal on backbone)
  Cloning method: Unknown
Resource information
  A portion of this plasmid was derived from a plasmid made by: GinkgoBioworks
Depositor comments: NCBI reference sequence: YP_009725301.1
How to cite: pGBW-m4133354 was a gift from Ginkgo Bioworks & Benjie Chen (Addgene plasmid # 152134 ; http://n2t.net/addgene:152134 ; RRID:Addgene_152134)
